>Addgene plasmid #139857 | pLenti-X1-Neo-DDRGK1-K193R-HA | addgene full sequence | sequence record 275654 | Addgene NGS Result
AGGTGGCACTTTTCGGGGAAATGTGCGCGGAACCCCTATTTGTTTATTTTTCTAAATACATTCAAATATG
TATCCGCTCATGAGACAATAACCCTGATAAATGCTTCAATAATATTGAAAAAGGAAGAGTATGAGTATTC
AACATTTCCGTGTCGCCCTTATTCCCTTTTTTGCGGCATTTTGCCTTCCTGTTTTTGCTCACCCAGAAAC
GCTGGTGAAAGTAAAAGATGCTGAAGATCAGTTGGGTGCACGAGTGGGTTACATCGAACTGGATCTCAAC
AGCGGTAAGATCCTTGAGAGTTTTCGCCCCGAAGAACGTTTTCCAATGATGAGCACTTTTAAAGTTCTGC
TATGTGGCGCGGTATTATCCCGTATTGACGCCGGGCAAGAGCAACTCGGTCGCCGCATACACTATTCTCA
GAATGACTTGGTTGAGTACTCACCAGTCACAGAAAAGCATCTTACGGATGGCATGACAGTAAGAGAATTA
TGCAGTGCTGCCATAACCATGAGTGATAACACTGCGGCCAACTTACTTCTGACAACGATCGGAGGACCGA
AGGAGCTAACCGCTTTTTTGCACAACATGGGGGATCATGTAACTCGCCTTGATCGTTGGGAACCGGAGCT
GAATGAAGCCATACCAAACGACGAGCGTGACACCACGATGCCTGTAGCAATGGCAACAACGTTGCGCAAA
CTATTAACTGGCGAACTACTTACTCTAGCTTCCCGGCAACAATTAATAGACTGGATGGAGGCGGATAAAG
TTGCAGGACCACTTCTGCGCTCGGCCCTTCCGGCTGGCTGGTTTATTGCTGATAAATCTGGAGCCGGTGA
GCGTGGGTCTCGCGGTATCATTGCAGCACTGGGGCCAGATGGTAAGCCCTCCCGTATCGTAGTTATCTAC
ACGACGGGGAGTCAGGCAACTATGGATGAACGAAATAGACAGATCGCTGAGATAGGTGCCTCACTGATTA
AGCATTGGTAACTGTCAGACCAAGTTTACTCATATATACTTTAGATTGATTTAAAACTTCATTTTTAATT
TAAAAGGATCTAGGTGAAGATCCTTTTTGATAATCTCATGACCAAAATCCCTTAACGTGAGTTTTCGTTC
CACTGAGCGTCAGACCCCGTAGAAAAGATCAAAGGATCTTCTTGAGATCCTTTTTTTCTGCGCGTAATCT
GCTGCTTGCAAACAAAAAAACCACCGCTACCAGCGGTGGTTTGTTTGCCGGATCAAGAGCTACCAACTCT
TTTTCCGAAGGTAACTGGCTTCAGCAGAGCGCAGATACCAAATACTGTTCTTCTAGTGTAGCCGTAGTTA
GGCCACCACTTCAAGAACTCTGTAGCACCGCCTACATACCTCGCTCTGCTAATCCTGTTACCAGTGGCTG
CTGCCAGTGGCGATAAGTCGTGTCTTACCGGGTTGGACTCAAGACGATAGTTACCGGATAAGGCGCAGCG
GTCGGGCTGAACGGGGGGTTCGTGCACACAGCCCAGCTTGGAGCGAACGACCTACACCGAACTGAGATAC
CTACAGCGTGAGCTATGAGAAAGCGCCACGCTTCCCGAAGGGAGAAAGGCGGACAGGTATCCGGTAAGCG
GCAGGGTCGGAACAGGAGAGCGCACGAGGGAGCTTCCAGGGGGAAACGCCTGGTATCTTTATAGTCCTGT
CGGGTTTCGCCACCTCTGACTTGAGCGTCGATTTTTGTGATGCTCGTCAGGGGGGCGGAGCCTATGGAAA
AACGCCAGCAACGCGGCCTTTTTACGGTTCCTGGCCTTTTGCTGGCCTTTTGCTCACATGTTCTTTCCTG
CGTTATCCCCTGATTCTGTGGATAACCGTATTACCGCCTTTGAGTGAGCTGATACCGCTCGCCGCAGCCG
AACGACCGAGCGCAGCGAGTCAGTGAGCGAGGAAGCGGAAGAGCGCCCAATACGCAAACCGCCTCTCCCC
GCGCGTTGGCCGATTCATTAATGCAGCTGGCACGACAGGTTTCCCGACTGGAAAGCGGGCAGTGAGCGCA
ACGCAATTAATGTGAGTTAGCTCACTCATTAGGCACCCCAGGCTTTACACTTTATGCTTCCGGCTCGTAT
GTTGTGTGGAATTGTGAGCGGATAACAATTTCACACAGGAAACAGCTATGACCATGATTACGCCAAGCGC
GCAATTAACCCTCACTAAAGGGAACAAAAGCTGGAGCTGCAAGCTTAATGTAGTCTTATGCAATACTCTT
GTAGTCTTGCAACATGGTAACGATGAGTTAGCAACATGCCTTACAAGGAGAGAAAAAGCACCGTGCATGC
CGATTGGTGGAAGTAAGGTGGTACGATCGTGCCTTATTAGGAAGGCAACAGACGGGTCTGACATGGATTG
GACGAACCACTGAATTGCCGCATTGCAGAGATATTGTATTTAAGTGCCTAGCTCGATACATAAACGGGTC
TCTCTGGTTAGACCAGATCTGAGCCTGGGAGCTCTCTGGCTAACTAGGGAACCCACTGCTTAAGCCTCAA
TAAAGCTTGCCTTGAGTGCTTCAAGTAGTGTGTGCCCGTCTGTTGTGTGACTCTGGTAACTAGAGATCCC
TCAGACCCTTTTAGTCAGTGTGGAAAATCTCTAGCAGTGGCGCCCGAACAGGGACTTGAAAGCGAAAGGG
AAACCAGAGGAGCTCTCTCGACGCAGGACTCGGCTTGCTGAAGCGCGCACGGCAAGAGGCGAGGGGCGGC
GACTGGTGAGTACGCCAAAAATTTTGACTAGCGGAGGCTAGAAGGAGAGAGATGGGTGCGAGAGCGTCAG
TATTAAGCGGGGGAGAATTAGATCGCGATGGGAAAAAATTCGGTTAAGGCCAGGGGGAAAGAAAAAATAT
AAATTAAAACATATAGTATGGGCAAGCAGGGAGCTAGAACGATTCGCAGTTAATCCTGGCCTGTTAGAAA
CATCAGAAGGCTGTAGACAAATACTGGGACAGCTACAACCATCCCTTCAGACAGGATCAGAAGAACTTAG
ATCATTATATAATACAGTAGCAACCCTCTATTGTGTGCATCAAAGGATAGAGATAAAAGACACCAAGGAA
GCTTTAGACAAGATAGAGGAAGAGCAAAACAAAAGTAAGACCACCGCACAGCAAGCGGCCGCTGATCTTC
AGACCTGGAGGAGGAGATATGAGGGACAATTGGAGAAGTGAATTATATAAATATAAAGTAGTAAAAATTG
AACCATTAGGAGTAGCACCCACCAAGGCAAAGAGAAGAGTGGTGCAGAGAGAAAAAAGAGCAGTGGGAAT
AGGAGCTTTGTTCCTTGGGTTCTTGGGAGCAGCAGGAAGCACTATGGGCGCAGCGTCAATGACGCTGACG
GTACAGGCCAGACAATTATTGTCTGGTATAGTGCAGCAGCAGAACAATTTGCTGAGGGCTATTGAGGCGC
AACAGCATCTGTTGCAACTCACAGTCTGGGGCATCAAGCAGCTCCAGGCAAGAATCCTGGCTGTGGAAAG
ATACCTAAAGGATCAACAGCTCCTGGGGATTTGGGGTTGCTCTGGAAAACTCATTTGCACCACTGCTGTG
CCTTGGAATGCTAGTTGGAGTAATAAATCTCTGGAACAGATTTGGAATCACACGACCTGGATGGAGTGGG
ACAGAGAAATTAACAATTACACAAGCTTAATACACTCCTTAATTGAAGAATCGCAAAACCAGCAAGAAAA
GAATGAACAAGAATTATTGGAATTAGATAAATGGGCAAGTTTGTGGAATTGGTTTAACATAACAAATTGG
CTGTGGTATATAAAATTATTCATAATGATAGTAGGAGGCTTGGTAGGTTTAAGAATAGTTTTTGCTGTAC
TTTCTATAGTGAATAGAGTTAGGCAGGGATATTCACCATTATCGTTTCAGACCCACCTCCCAACCCCGAG
GGGACCCGACAGGCCCGAAGGAATAGAAGAAGAAGGTGGAGAGAGAGACAGAGACAGATCCATTCGATTA
GTGAACGGATCTCGACGGTATCGGTTAACTTTTAAAAGAAAAGGGGGGATTGGGGGGTACAGTGCAGGGG
AAAGAATAGTAGACATAATAGCAACAGACATACAAACTAAAGAATTACAAAAACAAATTACAAAATTCAA
AATTTTATCGTCCAGTGTGGTGGAATTCTGCAGATATCAACAAGTTTGTACAAAAAAGCAGGCTCCACCA
TGGGAACCGACATTGATTATTGACTAGGCTTTTGCAAAAAGCTTTGCAAAGATGGATAAAGTTTTAAACA
GAGAGGAATCTTTGCAGCTAATGGACCTTCTAGGTCTTGAAAGGAGTGGGAATTGGCTCCGGTGCCCGTC
AGTGGGCAGAGCGCACATCGCCCACAGTCCCCGAGAAGTTGGGGGGAGGGGTCGGCAATTGAACCGGTGC
CTAGAGAAGGTGGCGCGGGGTAAACTGGGAAAGTGATGTCGTGTACTGGCTCCGCCTTTTTCCCGAGGGT
GGGGGAGAACCGTATATAAGTGCAGTAGTCGCCGTGAACGTTCTTTTTCGCAACGGGTTTGCCGCCAGAA
CACAGGTAAGTGCCGTGTGTGGTTCCCGCGGGCCTGGCCTCTTTACGGGTTATGGCCCTTGCGTGCCTTG
AATTACTTCCACCTGGCTGCAGTACGTGATTCTTGATCCCGAGCTTCGGGTTGGAAGTGGGTGGGAGAGT
TCGAGGCCTTGCGCTTAAGGAGCCCCTTCGCCTCGTGCTTGAGTTGAGGCCTGGCCTGGGCGCTGGGGCC
GCCGCGTGCGAATCTGGTGGCACCTTCGCGCCTGTCTCGCTGCTTTCGATAAGTCTCTAGCCATTTAAAA
TTTTTGATGACCTGCTGCGACGCTTTTTTTCTGGCAAGATAGTCTTGTAAATGCGGGCCAAGATCTGCAC
ACTGGTATTTCGGTTTTTGGGGCCGCGGGCGGCGACGGGGCCCGTGCGTCCCAGCGCACATGTTCGGCGA
GGCGGGGCCTGCGAGCGCGGCCACCGAGAATCGGACGGGGGTAGTCTCAAGCTGGCCGGCCTGCTCTGGT
GCCTGGCCTCGCGCCGCCGTGTATCGCCCCGCCCTGGGCGGCAAGGCTGGCCCGGTCGGCACCAGTTGCG
TGAGCGGAAAGATGGCCGCTTCCCGGCCCTGCTGCAGGGAGCTCAAAATGGAGGACGCGGCGCTCGGGAG
AGCGGGCGGGTGAGTCACCCACACAAAGGAAAAGGGCCTTTCCGTCCTCAGCCGTCGCTTCATGTGACTC
CACGGAGTACCGGGCGCCGTCCAGGCACCTCGATTAGTTCTCGAGCTTTTGGAGTACGTCGTCTTTAGGT
TGGGGGGAGGGGTTTTATGCGATGGAGTTTCCCCACACTGAGTGGGTGGAGACTGAAGTTAGGCCAGCTT
GGCACTTGATGTAATTCTCCTTGGAATTTGCCCTTTTTGAGTTTGGATCTTGGTTCATTCTCAAGCCTCA
GACAGTGGTTCAAAGTTTTTTTCTTCCATTTCAGGTGTCGTGAGGAATTAGCTTGGTACTAATACGACTC
ACTATAGGGAGACCCAAGCTGGCTAGGTAAGCTTGGTACCGAGCTCGGATCCATGGTGGCGCCTGTGTGG
TACTTGGTAGCGGCGGCTCTGCTAGTCGGCTTTATCCTCTTCCTGACTCGCAGCCGGGGCCGGGCGGCAT
CAGCCGGCCAAGAGCCACTGCACAATGAGGAGCTGGCAGGAGCAGGCCGGGTGGCCCAGCCTGGGCCCCT
GGAGCCTGAGGAGCCGAGAGCTGGAGGCAGGCCTCGGCGCCGGAGGGACCTGGGCAGCCGCCTACAGGCC
CAGCGTCGAGCCCAGCGGGTGGCCTGGGCAGAAGCAGATGAGAACGAGGAGGAAGCTGTCATCCTAGCCC
AGGAGGAGGAAGGTGTCGAGAAGCCAGCGGAAACTCACCTGTCGGGGAAAATTGGAGCTAAGAAACTGCG
GAAGCTGGAGGAGAAACAAGCGCGAAAGGCCCAGCGTGAGGCAGAGGAGGCTGAACGTGAGGAGCGGAAA
CGACTCGAGTCCCAGCGCGAAGCTGAGTGGAAGAAGGAGGAGGAGCGGCTTCGCCTGGAGGAGGAGCAGA
AGGAGGAGGAGGAGAGGAAGGCCCGCGAGGAGCAGGCCCAGCGGGAGCATGAGGAGTACCTGAAACTGAG
GGAGGCCTTTGTGGTGGAGGAGGAAGGCGTAGGAGAGACCATGACTGAGGAACAGTCCCAGAGCTTCCTG
ACAGAGTTCATCAACTACATCAAGCAGTCCAAGGTTGTGCTCTTGGAAGACCTGGCTTCCCAGGTGGGCC
TACGCACTCAGGACACCATAAATCGCATCCAGGACCTGCTGGCTGAGGGGACTATAACAGGTGTGATTGA
CGACCGGGGCAAGTTCATCTACATAACCCCAGAGGAACTGGCCGCCGTGGCCAACTTCATCCGACAGCGG
GGCCGGGTGTCCATCGCCGAGCTTGCCCAAGCCAGCAACTCCCTCATCGCCTGGGGCCGGGAGTCCCCTG
CCCAAGCCCCAGCCGGTGGATCTGGAGGTTCTGGTGGAATGTACCCATACGATGTTCCAGATTACGCTTG
ATCTAGACCCAGCTTTCTTGTACAAAGTGGTTGATATCCAGCACAGTGGCGGCCGCTCGACAATCAACCT
CTGGATTACAAAATTTGTGAAAGATTGACTGGTATTCTTAACTATGTTGCTCCTTTTACGCTATGTGGAT
ACGCTGCTTTAATGCCTTTGTATCATGCTATTGCTTCCCGTATGGCTTTCATTTTCTCCTCCTTGTATAA
ATCCTGGTTGCTGTCTCTTTATGAGGAGTTGTGGCCCGTTGTCAGGCAACGTGGCGTGGTGTGCACTGTG
TTTGCTGACGCAACCCCCACTGGTTGGGGCATTGCCACCACCTGTCAGCTCCTTTCCGGGACTTTCGCTT
TCCCCCTCCCTATTGCCACGGCGGAACTCATCGCCGCCTGCCTTGCCCGCTGCTGGACAGGGGCTCGGCT
GTTGGGCACTGACAATTCCGTGGTGTTGTCGGGGAAGCTGACGTCCTTTCCATGGCTGCTCGCCTGTGTT
GCCACCTGGATTCTGCGCGGGACGTCCTTCTGCTACGTCCCTTCGGCCCTCAATCCAGCGGACCTTCCTT
CCCGCGGCCTGCTGCCGGCTCTGCGGCCTCTTCCGCGTCTTCGCCTTCGCCCTCAGACGAGTCGGATCTC
CCTTTGGGCCGCCTCCCCGCCTGGACCTGCAGGATTCTGCAGATATCCGGACTAGTGATCTAATTCTACC
GGGTAGGGGAGGCGCTTTTCCCAAGGCAGTCTGGAGCATGCGCTTTAGCAGCCCCGCTGGGCACTTGGCG
CTACACAAGTGGCCTCTGGCCTCGCACACATTCCACATCCACCGGTAGGCGCCAACCGGCTCCGTTCTTT
GGTGGCCCCTTCGCGCCACCTTCTACTCCTCCCCTAGTCAGGAAGTTCCCCCCCGCCCCGCAGCTCGCGT
CGTGCAGGACGTGACAAATGGAAGTAGCACGTCTCACTAGTCTCGTGCAGATGGACAGCACCGCTGAGCA
ATGGAAGCGGGTAGGCCTTTGGGGCAGCGGCCAATAGCAGCTTTGCTCCTTCGCTTTCTGGGCTCAGAGG
CTGGGAAGGGGTGGGTCCGGGGGCGGGCTCAGGGGCGGGCTCAGGGGCGGGGCGGGCGCCCGAAGGTCCT
CCGGAGGCCCGGCATTCTGCACGCTTCAAAAGCGCACGTCTGCCGCGCTGTTCTCCTCTTCCTCATCTCC
GGGCCTTTCGACCTGCAGCCAATATGGGATCGGCCATTGAACAAGATGGATTGCACGCAGGTTCTCCGGC
CGCTTGGGTGGAGAGGCTATTCGGCTATGACTGGGCACAACAGACAATCGGCTGCTCTGATGCCGCCGTG
TTCCGGCTGTCAGCGCAGGGGCGCCCGGTTCTTTTTGTCAAGACCGACCTGTCCGGTGCCCTGAATGAAC
TGCAGGACGAGGCAGCGCGGCTATCGTGGCTGGCCACGACGGGCGTTCCTTGCGCAGCTGTGCTCGACGT
TGTCACTGAAGCGGGAAGGGACTGGCTGCTATTGGGCGAAGTGCCGGGGCAGGATCTCCTGTCATCTCAC
CTTGCTCCTGCCGAGAAAGTATCCATCATGGCTGATGCAATGCGGCGGCTGCATACGCTTGATCCGGCTA
CCTGCCCATTCGACCACCAAGCGAAACATCGCATCGAGCGAGCACGTACTCGGATGGAAGCCGGTCTTGT
CGATCAGGATGATCTGGACGAAGAGCATCAGGGGCTCGCGCCAGCCGAACTGTTCGCCAGGCTCAAGGCG
CGCATGCCCGACGGCGAGGATCTCGTCGTGACCCATGGCGATGCCTGCTTGCCGAATATCATGGTGGAAA
ATGGCCGCTTTTCTGGATTCATCGACTGTGGCCGGCTGGGTGTGGCGGACCGCTATCAGGACATAGCGTT
GGCTACCCGTGATATTGCTGAAGAGCTTGGCGGCGAATGGGCTGACCGCTTCCTCGTGCTTTACGGTATC
GCCGCTCCCGATTCGCAGCGCATCGCCTTCTATCGCCTTCTTGACGAGTTCTTCTGAACGCGTCGCCCGC
CCCACGACCCGCAGCGCCCGACCGAAAGGAGCGCACGACCCCATGCATCTCGAGGGCCCGGTACCTTTAA
GACCAATGACTTACAAGGCAGCTGTAGATCTTAGCCACTTTTTAAAAGAAAAGGGGGGACTGGAAGGGCT
AGCTCACTCCCAACGAAGACAAGATCTGCTTTTTGCTTGTACTGGGTCTCTCTGGTTAGACCAGATCTGA
GCCTGGGAGCTCTCTGGCTAACTAGGGAACCCACTGCTTAAGCCTCAATAAAGCTTGCCTTGAGTGCTTC
AAGTAGTGTGTGCCCGTCTGTTGTGTGACTCTGGTAACTAGAGATCCCTCAGACCCTTTTAGTCAGTGTG
GAAAATCTCTAGCAGTAGTAGTTCATGTCATCTTATTATTCAGTATTTATAACTTGCAAAGAAATGAATA
TCAGAGAGTGAGAGGAACTTGTTTATTGCAGCTTATAATGGTTACAAATAAAGCAATAGCATCACAAATT
TCACAAATAAAGCATTTTTTTCACTGCATTCTAGTTGTGGTTTGTCCAAACTCATCAATGTATCTTATCA
TGTCTGGCTCTAGCTATCCCGCCCCTAACTCCGCCCATCCCGCCCCTAACTCCGCCCAGTTCCGCCCATT
CTCCGCCCCATGGCTGACTAATTTTTTTTATTTATGCAGAGGCCGAGGCCGCCTCGGCCTCTGAGCTATT
CCAGAAGTAGTGAGGAGGCTTTTTTGGAGGCCTAGGGACGTACCCAATTCGCCCTATAGTGAGTCGTATT
ACGCGCGCTCACTGGCCGTCGTTTTACAACGTCGTGACTGGGAAAACCCTGGCGTTACCCAACTTAATCG
CCTTGCAGCACATCCCCCTTTCGCCAGCTGGCGTAATAGCGAAGAGGCCCGCACCGATCGCCCTTCCCAA
CAGTTGCGCAGCCTGAATGGCGAATGGG
[124 nt withheld, positions 9549-9672]
C
[91 nt withheld, positions 9674-9764]
A
[49 nt withheld, positions 9766-9814]
CCTTTGACGTTGGAGTCCACGTTCTTT
[37 nt withheld, positions 9842-9878]
ACCCTATCTCGGTCTATTCTTTTGATTTATAAGGGATTTTGCCGATTTCGGCCTATTGGTTAAAAAATGA
GCTGATTTAACAAAAATTTAACGCGAATTTTAACAAAATATTAACGCTTACAATTT
Features (pLannotate 1.2.2; 33 found; start..end, strand, type, name):
     26..130     +  promoter       AmpR promoter: bla
    131..991     +  CDS            AmpR: β-lactamase; bla; confers resistance to ampicillin, carbenicillin, and related antibiotics
   1162..1750    +  rep_origin     ori: high-copy-number ColE1/pMB1/pBR322/pUC origin of replication
   1933..2025    +  CDS            lacI (fragment): lac repressor; lacI; The lac repressor binds to the lac operator to inhibit transcription in E. coli. This inhibition can be relieved by adding lactose or isopropyl-β-D-thiogalactopyranoside (IPTG).
   2038..2059    +  protein_bind   CAP binding site: CAP binding activates transcription in the presence of cAMP. E. coli catabolite activator protein
   2074..2104    +  promoter       lac promoter: promoter for the E. coli lac operon
   2112..2128    +  protein_bind   lac operator: The lac repressor binds to the lac operator to inhibit transcription in E. coli. This inhibition can be relieved by adding lactose or isopropyl-β-D-thiogalactopyranoside (IPTG). lac repressor encoded by lacI
   2173..2191    +  promoter       T3 promoter: promoter for bacteriophage T3 RNA polymerase
   2219..2445    +  promoter       RSV promoter: Rous sarcoma virus enhancer/promoter
   2446..2626    +  LTR            5' LTR (truncated): truncated 5' long terminal repeat (LTR) from HIV-1
   2673..2798    +  misc_feature   HIV-1 Ψ: packaging signal of human immunodeficiency virus type 1
   2782..3145    +  CDS            HIV-1 gag (fragment): gag protein from human immunodeficiency virus 1; gag
   3291..3524    +  misc_feature   RRE: The Rev response element (RRE) of HIV-1 allows for Rev-dependent mRNA export from the nucleus to the cytoplasm.
   3901..4001    +  CDS            Rev (fragment): human immunodeficiency virus 1 (HIV-1) Rev protein; rev; enhances nuclear export of unspliced and incompletely spliced viral mRNAs
   4020..4136    +  misc_feature   cPPT/CTS: central polypurine tract and central termination sequence of HIV-1
   4170..4194    +  protein_bind   attB1: mutant version of attB; recombination site for the Gateway® BP reaction BP Clonase™
   4209..4227    +  enhancer       CMV enhancer (fragment): human cytomegalovirus immediate early enhancer
   4252..4318    +  CDS            small t antigen (fragment): SV40 (simian virus 40) small t antigen
   4325..5503    +  promoter       EF-1α promoter: strong constitutive promoter for human elongation factor EF-1α
   5520..5538    +  promoter       T7 promoter: promoter for bacteriophage T7 RNA polymerase
   5583..6524    +  CDS            DDRGK1: DDRGK_HUMAN - Also known as C20orf116 From Homo sapiens (Human).
   6552..6579    +  CDS            3xHA (fragment): three tandem HA epitope tags
   6587..6611    -  protein_bind   attB2: mutant version of attB; recombination site for the Gateway® BP reaction BP Clonase™
   6642..7230    +  misc_feature   WPRE: woodchuck hepatitis virus posttranscriptional regulatory element
   7281..7780    +  promoter       PGK promoter: mouse phosphoglycerate kinase 1 promoter
   7794..8597    +  CDS            NeoR/KanR: aminoglycoside phosphotransferase from Tn5; aph(3')-II (or nptII); confers resistance to neomycin, kanamycin, and G418 (Geneticin®)
   8671..8808    +  CDS            nef (fragment): NEF_HV1LA - Experimental evidence at protein level: Swiss-Prot protein existence level 1. Extracellular Nef protein targets CD4(+) T-lymphocytes for apoptosis by interacting with CXCR4 surface receptors. From Human immunodeficiency virus type 1 group M subtype B (isolate Lai) (HIV-1).
   8794..8974    +  LTR            5' LTR (truncated): truncated 5' long terminal repeat (LTR) from HIV-1
   9046..9167    +  polyA_signal   SV40 poly(A) signal: SV40 polyadenylation signal
   9207..9342    +  rep_origin     SV40 ori: SV40 origin of replication
   9363..9381    -  promoter       T7 promoter: promoter for bacteriophage T7 RNA polymerase
   9389..9544    +  CDS            lacZα (fragment): LacZα fragment of β-galactosidase; lacZ fragment
   9549..9977    +  rep_origin     f1 ori (sequence partly withheld): f1 bacteriophage origin of replication; arrow indicates direction of (+) strand synthesis
