[The description below was written by a language model from this plasmid's Addgene catalogue record and pLannotate feature annotations shown in this document.]
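Description:
pLenti-X1-Neo-DDRGK1-K193R-HA is a lentiviral transfer plasmid of about 10 kb built on the pLenti-X1-Neo backbone, for stable expression of a mutant human DDRGK1 (also known as UFBP1 or C20orf116) in mammalian cells. In bacteria it is maintained through a high-copy ColE1/pUC-type origin with ampicillin resistance. An f1 origin and remnants of lac/lacZα cloning sequence are also present. The viral portion has a third-generation-style layout. An RSV promoter replaces the U3 region upstream of a truncated HIV-1 5' LTR and drives genomic RNA production in packaging cells. It is followed by the Ψ packaging signal with a gag fragment, the Rev response element for Rev-dependent nuclear export, and the cPPT/CTS, which aids nuclear import of the viral genome. A truncated downstream LTR is followed by an SV40 polyadenylation signal and SV40 origin.

Between the LTRs, a human EF-1α promoter drives the DDRGK1 coding sequence, which carries the K193R substitution and a C-terminal HA epitope. The annotation detects the tag only as a short match to a 3xHA feature, consistent with a single HA tag. The promoter–cDNA unit is flanked by attB1 and attB2 Gateway sites, although the catalogue lists Gibson assembly as the cloning method. A WPRE downstream enhances transcript expression. A separate mouse PGK promoter drives the neomycin phosphotransferase gene, so transduced cells can be selected with G418. The stated purpose is simply lentiviral expression of the cDNA. The associated study concerns ER-phagy and ER-resident UFMylation, so a lysine-to-arginine mutant of this kind would plausibly serve to test the role of that residue, though the record does not state this.
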