Addgene plasmid #139857: pLenti-X1-Neo-DDRGK1-K193R-HA
Purpose: Lentiviral expression of the cDNA indicated
Depositing lab: Jacob Corn. Depositing organization: University of California, Berkeley. Publication: A Genome-wide ER-phagy Screen Highlights Key Roles of Mitochondrial Metabolism and ER-Resident UFMylation. Liang JR, Lingeman E, Luong T, Ahmed S, Muhar M, Nguyen T, Olzmann JA, Corn JE. Cell. 2020 Mar 19;180(6):1160-1177.e20. doi: 10.1016/j.cell.2020.02.017. Epub 2020 Mar 10. PubMed 32160526.
Backbone
  Vector backbone: pLenti-X1-Neo
  Vector type: Lentiviral
  Selectable markers: Neomycin (select with G418)
Growth in bacteria
  Bacterial resistance: Ampicillin, 100 μg/mL
  Growth temperature: 37°C
  Growth strain: NEB Stable
  Copy number: High Copy
Gene/Insert
  Gene/Insert name: DDRGK1
  Species: H. sapiens (human)
  Mutation: K193R
  Entrez Gene: DDRGK1 (a.k.a. C20orf116, SEMDSH, UFBP1, dJ1187M17.3)
  Tag / fusion protein: HA (C terminal on insert)
  Cloning method: Gibson Cloning
Terms and licenses: Academic/Nonprofit Terms; Industry Terms: Not Available to Industry
How to cite: pLenti-X1-Neo-DDRGK1-K193R-HA was a gift from Jacob Corn (Addgene plasmid # 139857 ; http://n2t.net/addgene:139857 ; RRID:Addgene_139857)
